Addgene plasmid #22530: pLenti X2 Zeo/pTER shGFP #1 (802-1)
Depositing lab: Eric Campeau. Depositing organization: University of Massachusetts, Worcester.
Backbone
  Vector backbone: p156RRL-sinPPT-CMV-GFP-PRE/Nhe I
  Backbone size w/o insert (bp): 5596
  Vector type: Lentiviral, RNAi
  Selectable markers: Zeocin
Growth in bacteria
  Bacterial resistance: Bleocin (Zeocin), 50 μg/mL
  Growth temperature: 37°C
  Growth strain: Stbl3
  Growth instructions: Stbl3, 37oC.
  Copy number: High Copy
Gene/Insert
  Gene/Insert name: sh Enhanced Green Fluorescent Protein #1 (alt name: shGFP #1)
  Insert size (bp): 48
  Cloning method: Restriction Enzyme; 5′ cloning site Bgl II (destroyed during cloning); 3′ cloning site Hind III (destroyed during cloning)
  Sequencing primers: 5′ H1forw; 3′ n/a
Terms and licenses: Academic/Nonprofit Terms; Industry Terms: Not Available to Industry
How to cite: pLenti X2 Zeo/pTER shGFP #1 (802-1) was a gift from Eric Campeau (Addgene plasmid # 22530 ; http://n2t.net/addgene:22530 ; RRID:Addgene_22530)
