[The description below was written by a language model from this plasmid's Addgene catalogue record and pLannotate feature annotations shown in this document.]
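Description:
pLenti X2 Zeo/pTER shGFP #1 (802-1) is a third-generation-style, self-inactivating HIV-1 lentiviral RNAi vector built on the p156RRL-sinPPT-CMV-GFP-PRE backbone. It carries a 48 bp short hairpin directed against enhanced GFP. In bacteria it replicates from a high-copy ColE1/pUC origin and is selected with Zeocin. The same Sh ble (BleoR) gene serves both hosts because it sits behind tandem SV40 early and EM7 promoters, which give expression in mammalian cells and E. coli respectively. The record lists the recombination-deficient strain Stbl3 for propagation, a common choice for LTR-containing plasmids.

The viral genome is transcribed from an RSV promoter fused to a truncated 5' LTR. Downstream lie the Ψ packaging signal with a partial gag sequence, the Rev response element, a fragment of env, the cPPT/CTS, a WPRE and the SV40-driven Zeocin cassette. The shRNA unit is annotated on the reverse strand immediately upstream of the ΔU3 3' LTR and is flanked by Gateway attB1 and attB2 sites, which suggests it was transferred by recombination from a pTER-type entry clone. It consists of a human H1 Pol III promoter adjoining a tet operator-like element. That arrangement is consistent with a tetracycline-regulatable H1 design in cells expressing Tet repressor, though the record does not state this explicitly. The two short inverted matches annotated as mVenus fragments are the sense and antisense arms of the GFP-targeting hairpin. An SV40 polyadenylation signal and a partial SV40 origin follow the 3' LTR.

The record supports use of the packaged virus to generate Zeocin-selected cells with stable GFP knockdown. Such cells could serve as an RNAi control or be used to silence a GFP reporter.
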