Features (pLannotate 1.2.2; 27 found; start..end, strand, type, name):
     72..660     +  rep_origin     ori: high-copy-number ColE1/pMB1/pBR322/pUC origin of replication
    843..935     +  CDS            lacI (fragment): lac repressor; lacI; The lac repressor binds to the lac operator to inhibit transcription in E. coli. This inhibition can be relieved by adding lactose or isopropyl-β-D-thiogalactopyranoside (IPTG).
    948..969     +  protein_bind   CAP binding site: CAP binding activates transcription in the presence of cAMP. E. coli catabolite activator protein
    984..1014    +  promoter       lac promoter: promoter for the E. coli lac operon
   1022..1038    +  protein_bind   lac operator: The lac repressor binds to the lac operator to inhibit transcription in E. coli. This inhibition can be relieved by adding lactose or isopropyl-β-D-thiogalactopyranoside (IPTG). lac repressor encoded by lacI
   1083..1101    +  promoter       T3 promoter: promoter for bacteriophage T3 RNA polymerase
   1129..1350    +  promoter       RSV promoter: Rous sarcoma virus enhancer/promoter
   1357..1537    +  LTR            5' LTR (truncated): truncated 5' long terminal repeat (LTR) from HIV-1
   1581..1706    +  misc_feature   HIV-1 Ψ: packaging signal of human immunodeficiency virus type 1
   1690..2053    +  CDS            HIV-1 gag (fragment): gag protein from human immunodeficiency virus 1; gag
   2148..2484    +  ncRNA          RRE: Accession: RF00036 - HIV Rev response element
   2520..2909    +  CDS            env (fragment): ENV_HV1H2 - Experimental evidence at protein level: Swiss-Prot protein existence level 1. [Transmembrane protein gp41]: Acts as a class I viral fusion protein. Under the current model, the protein has at least 3 conformational states: pre-fusion native state, pre-hairpin intermediate state, and post-fusion hairpin state. During fusion of viral and target intracellular membranes, the coiled coil regions (heptad repeats) assume a trimer-of-hairpins structure, positioning the fusion peptide in close proximity to the C-terminal region of the ectodomain. The formation of this structure appears to d
   2921..3038    +  misc_feature   cPPT/CTS: central polypurine tract and central termination sequence of HIV-1
   3092..3680    +  misc_feature   WPRE: woodchuck hepatitis virus posttranscriptional regulatory element
   3736..4066    +  promoter       SV40 promoter: SV40 enhancer and early promoter
   4078..4125    +  promoter       EM7 promoter: synthetic bacterial promoter&nbsp
   4144..4518    +  CDS            BleoR: antibiotic-binding protein; Sh ble from Streptoalloteichus hindustanus; confers resistance to bleomycin, phleomycin, and Zeocin™
   4541..4657    +  CDS            nef (fragment): NEF_HV1LA - Experimental evidence at protein level: Swiss-Prot protein existence level 1. Extracellular Nef protein targets CD4(+) T-lymphocytes for apoptosis by interacting with CXCR4 surface receptors. From Human immunodeficiency virus type 1 group M subtype B (isolate Lai) (HIV-1).
   4654..4678    +  protein_bind   attB2: mutant version of attB; recombination site for the Gateway® BP reaction BP Clonase™
   4758..4776    +  CDS            VN155(I152L) (fragment): improved N-terminal fragment of mVenus for use in bimolecular fluorescence complementation (BiFC) (Kodama and Hu, 2010)
   4786..4804    -  CDS            VN155(I152L) (fragment): improved N-terminal fragment of mVenus for use in bimolecular fluorescence complementation (BiFC) (Kodama and Hu, 2010)
   4808..4827    -  promoter       PLtetO-1 promoter (fragment): modified phage lambda PL promoter with tet operator sites (Lutz and Bujard, 1997)
   4826..5026    -  promoter       H1 promoter (fragment): human H1 RNA promoter
   5069..5093    -  protein_bind   attB1: mutant version of attB; recombination site for the Gateway® BP reaction BP Clonase™
   5128..5348    +  LTR            3' LTR (ΔU3) (fragment): self-inactivating 3' long terminal repeat (LTR) from HIV-1
   5420..5541    +  polyA_signal   SV40 poly(A) signal: SV40 polyadenylation signal
   5560..5644    +  rep_origin     SV40 ori (fragment): SV40 origin of replication
>Addgene plasmid #22530 | pLenti X2 Zeo/pTER shGFP #1 (802-1) | depositor full sequence | sequence record 10360 | Author sequence
ACCAAAATCCCTTAACGTGAGTTTTCGTTCCACTGAGCGTCAGACCCCGTAGAAAAGATCAAAGGATCTT
CTTGAGATCCTTTTTTTCTGCGCGTAATCTGCTGCTTGCAAACAAAAAAACCACCGCTACCAGCGGTGGT
TTGTTTGCCGGATCAAGAGCTACCAACTCTTTTTCCGAAGGTAACTGGCTTCAGCAGAGCGCAGATACCA
AATACTGTCCTTCTAGTGTAGCCGTAGTTAGGCCACCACTTCAAGAACTCTGTAGCACCGCCTACATACC
TCGCTCTGCTAATCCTGTTACCAGTGGCTGCTGCCAGTGGCGATAAGTCGTGTCTTACCGGGTTGGACTC
AAGACGATAGTTACCGGATAAGGCGCAGCGGTCGGGCTGAACGGGGGGTTCGTGCACACAGCCCAGCTTG
GAGCGAACGACCTACACCGAACTGAGATACCTACAGCGTGAGCTATGAGAAAGCGCCACGCTTCCCGAAG
GGAGAAAGGCGGACAGGTATCCGGTAAGCGGCAGGGTCGGAACAGGAGAGCGCACGAGGGAGCTTCCAGG
GGGAAACGCCTGGTATCTTTATAGTCCTGTCGGGTTTCGCCACCTCTGACTTGAGCGTCGATTTTTGTGA
TGCTCGTCAGGGGGGCGGAGCCTATGGAAAAACGCCAGCAACGCGGCCTTTTTACGGTTCCTGGCCTTTT
GCTGGCCTTTTGCTCACATGTTCTTTCCTGCGTTATCCCCTGATTCTGTGGATAACCGTATTACCGCCTT
TGAGTGAGCTGATACCGCTCGCCGCAGCCGAACGACCGAGCGCAGCGAGTCAGTGAGCGAGGAAGCGGAA
GAGCGCCCAATACGCAAACCGCCTCTCCCCGCGCGTTGGCCGATTCATTAATGCAGCTGGCACGACAGGT
TTCCCGACTGGAAAGCGGGCAGTGAGCGCAACGCAATTAATGTGAGTTAGCTCACTCATTAGGCACCCCA
GGCTTTACACTTTATGCTTCCGGCTCGTATGTTGTGTGGAATTGTGAGCGGATAACAATTTCACACAGGA
AACAGCTATGACCATGATTACGCCAAGCGCGCAATTAACCCTCACTAAAGGGAACAAAAGCTGGAGCTGC
AAGCTTAATGTAGTCTTATGCAATACTCTTGTAGTCTTGCAACATGGTAACGATGAGTTAGCAACATGCC
TTACAAGGAGAGAAAAAGCACCGTGCATGCCGATTGGTGGAAGTAAGGTGGTACGATCGTGCCTTATTAG
GAAGGCAACAGACGGGTCTGACATGGATTGGACGAACCACTGAATTGCCGCATTGCAGAGATATTGTATT
TAAGTGCCTAGCTCGATACAATAAACGGGTCTCTCTGGTTAGACCAGATCTGAGCCTGGGAGCTCTCTGG
CTAACTAGGGAACCCACTGCTTAAGCCTCAATAAAGCTTGCCTTGAGTGCTTCAAGTAGTGTGTGCCCGT
CTGTTGTGTGACTCTGGTAACTAGAGATCCCTCAGACCCTTTTAGTCAGTGTGGAAAATCTCTAGCAGTG
GCGCCCGAACAGGGACCTGAAAGCGAAAGGGAAACCAGAGCTCTCTCGACGCAGGACTCGGCTTGCTGAA
GCGCGCACGGCAAGAGGCGAGGGGCGGCGACTGGTGAGTACGCCAAAAATTTTGACTAGCGGAGGCTAGA
AGGAGAGAGATGGGTGCGAGAGCGTCAGTATTAAGCGGGGGAGAATTAGATCGCGATGGGAAAAAATTCG
GTTAAGGCCAGGGGGAAAGAAAAAATATAAATTAAAACATATAGTATGGGCAAGCAGGGAGCTAGAACGA
TTCGCAGTTAATCCTGGCCTGTTAGAAACATCAGAAGGCTGTAGACAAATACTGGGACAGCTACAACCAT
CCCTTCAGACAGGATCAGAAGAACTTAGATCATTATATAATACAGTAGCAACCCTCTATTGTGTGCATCA
AAGGATAGAGATAAAAGACACCAAGGAAGCTTTAGACAAGATAGAGGAAGAGCAAAACAAAAGTAAGACC
ACCGCACAGCAAGCGGCCGCTGATCTTCAGACCTGGAGGAGGAGATATGAGGGACAATTGGAGAAGTGAA
TTATATAAATATAAAGTAGTAAAAATTGAACCATTAGGAGTAGCACCCACCAAGGCAAAGAGAAGAGTGG
TGCAGAGAGAAAAAAGAGCAGTGGGAATAGGAGCTTTGTTCCTTGGGTTCTTGGGAGCAGCAGGAAGCAC
TATGGGCGCAGCCTCAATGACGCTGACGGTACAGGCCAGACAATTATTGTCTGGTATAGTGCAGCAGCAG
AACAATTTGCTGAGGGCTATTGAGGCGCAACAGCATCTGTTGCAACTCACAGTCTGGGGCATCAAGCAGC
TCCAGGCAAGAATCCTGGCTGTGGAAAGATACCTAAAGGATCAACAGCTCCTGGGGATTTGGGGTTGCTC
TGGAAAACTCATTTGCACCACTGCTGTGCCTTGGAATGCTAGTTGGAGTAATAAATCTCTGGAACAGATT
GGAATCACACGACCTGGATGGAGTGGGACAGAGAAATTAACAATTACACAAGCTTAATACACTCCTTAAT
TGAAGAATCGCAAAACCAGCAAGAAAAGAATGAACAAGAATTATTGGAATTAGATAAATGGGCAAGTTTG
TGGAATTGGTTTAACATAACAAATTGGCTGTGGTATATAAAATTATTCATAATGATAGTAGGAGGCTTGG
TAGGTTTAAGAATAGTTTTTGCTGTACTTTCTATAGTGAATAGAGTTAGGCAGGGATATTCACCATTATC
GTTTCAGACCCACCTCCCAACCCCGAGGGGACCCGACAGGCCCGAAGGAATAGAAGAAGAAGGTGGAGAG
AGAGACAGAGACAGATCCATTCGATTAGTGAACGGATCTCGACGGTTAACTTTTAAAAGAAAAGGGGGGA
TTGGGGGGTACAGTGCAGGGGAAAGAATAGTAGACATAATAGCAACAGACATACAAACTAAAGAATTACA
AAAACAAATTACAAAAATTCAAAATTTTATTCCAGTGTGGTGGAATTCTGCAGATATCCAGCACAGTGGC
GGCCGCTCGACAATCAACCTCTGGATTACAAAATTTGTGAAAGATTGACTGGTATTCTTAACTATGTTGC
TCCTTTTACGCTATGTGGATACGCTGCTTTAATGCCTTTGTATCATGCTATTGCTTCCCGTATGGCTTTC
ATTTTCTCCTCCTTGTATAAATCCTGGTTGCTGTCTCTTTATGAGGAGTTGTGGCCCGTTGTCAGGCAAC
GTGGCGTGGTGTGCACTGTGTTTGCTGACGCAACCCCCACTGGTTGGGGCATTGCCACCACCTGTCAGCT
CCTTTCCGGGACTTTCGCTTTCCCCCTCCCTATTGCCACGGCGGAACTCATCGCCGCCTGCCTTGCCCGC
TGCTGGACAGGGGCTCGGCTGTTGGGCACTGACAATTCCGTGGTGTTGTCGGGGAAGCTGACGTCCTTTC
CATGGCTGCTCGCCTGTGTTGCCACCTGGATTCTGCGCGGGACGTCCTTCTGCTACGTCCCTTCGGCCCT
CAATCCAGCGGACCTTCCTTCCCGCGGCCTGCTGCCGGCTCTGCGGCCTCTTCCGCGTCTTCGCCTTCGC
CCTCAGACGAGTCGGATCTCCCTTTGGGCCGCCTCCCCGCCTGGAATTCTGCAGATATCCGGTTAGTAAT
GAGTTTGGAATTAATTCTGTGGAATGTGTGTCAGTTAGGGTGTGGAAAGTCCCCAGGCTCCCCAGGCAGG
CAGAAGTATGCAAAGCATGCATCTCAATTAGTCAGCAACCAGGTGTGGAAAGTCCCCAGGCTCCCCAGCA
GGCAGAAGTATGCAAAGCATGCATCTCAATTAGTCAGCAACCATAGTCCCGCCCCTAACTCCGCCCATCC
CGCCCCTAACTCCGCCCAGTTCCGCCCATTCTCCGCCCCATGGCTGACTAATTTTTTTTATTTATGCAGA
GGCCGAGGCCGCCTCTGCCTCTGAGCTATTCCAGAAGTAGTGAGGAGGCTTTTTTGGAGGCCTAGGCTTT
TGCAAAAAGCTCCCCCTGTTGACAATTAATCATCGGCATAGTATATCGGCATAGTATAATACGACAAGGT
GAGGAACTAAACCATGGCCAAGTTGACCAGTGCCGTTCCGGTGCTCACCGCGCGCGACGTCGCCGGAGCG
GTCGAGTTCTGGACCGACCGGCTCGGGTTCTCCCGGGACTTCGTGGAGGACGACTTCGCCGGTGTGGTCC
GGGACGACGTGACCCTGTTCATCAGCGCGGTCCAGGACCAGGTGGTGCCGGACAACACCCTGGCCTGGGT
GTGGGTGCGCGGCCTGGACGAGCTGTACGCCGAGTGGTCGGAGGTCGTGTCCACGAACTTCCGGGACGCC
TCCGGGCCGGCCATGACCGAGATCGGCGAGCAGCCGTGGGGGCGGGAGTTCGCCCTGCGCGACCCGGCCG
GCAACTGCGTGCACTTCGTGGCCGAGGAGCAGGACTGACACGTGCTACGAGATTTAAATGGTACCTTTAA
GACCAATGACTTACAAGGCAGCTGTAGATCTTAGCCACTTTTTAAAAGAAAAGGGGGGACTGGAAGGGCT
AGACTCGAGCGGCCGCCACTGTGCTGGATATCAACCACTTTGTACAAGAAAGCTGGGTCTAGATATCTCG
AGTGCGGCCGCGAATTCCACCACACTGGACTAGTGGATCCGAGCTCGGTACCAAGCTTTTCCAAAAAGAA
GCAGCACGACTTCTTCTCTCTTGAAGAAGAAGTCGTGCTGCTTCGGGATCTCTATCACTGATAGGGAACT
TATAAGATTCCCAAATCCAAAGACATTTCACGTTTATGGTGATTTCCCAGAACACATAGCGACATGCAAA
TATTGCAGGGCGCCACTCCCCTGTCCCTCACAGCCATCTTCCTGCCAGGGCGCACGCGCGCTGGGTGTTC
CCGCCTAGTGACACTGGGCCGCGATTCCTTGGAGCGGGTTGATGACGTCAGCGTTCGAATTCGGTACCGG
ATCCAGTCGACTGAATTGGTTCCTTTAAAGCCTGCTTTTTTGTACAAACTTGTTGATATCTGCAGAATTC
CACCACACTGGACTAGCTCACTCCCAACGAAGACAAGATCTGCTTTTTGCTTGTACTGGGTCTCTCTGGT
TAGACCAGATCTGAGCCTGGGAGCTCTCTGGCTGCCTAGGGAACCCACTGCTTAAGCCTCAATAAAGCTT
GCCTTGAGTGCTTCAAGTAGTGTGTGCCCGTCTGTTGTGTGACTCTGGTAACTAGAGATCCCTCAGACCC
TTTTAGTCAGTGTGGAAAATCTCTAGCAGTAGTAGTTCATGTCATCTTATTATTCAGTATTTATAACTTG
CAAAGAAATGAATATCAGAGAGTGAGAGGAACTTGTTTATTGCAGCTTATAATGGTTACAAATAAAGCAA
TAGCATCACAAATTTCACAAATAAAGCATTTTTTTCACTGCATTCTAGTTGTGGTTTGTCCAAACTCATC
AATGTATCTTATCATGTCTGGCTCTAGCTATCCCGCCCCTAACTCCGCCCAGTTCCGCCCATTCTCCGCC
CCATGGCTGACTAATTTTTTTTATTTATGCAGAGGCCGAGGCCG
