>Addgene plasmid #22530 | pLenti X2 Zeo/pTER shGFP #1 (802-1) | addgene partial sequence | sequence record 28715 | 22530 with H1
GATTGGGAATCTTATAAGTTCCCTATCAGTGATAGAGATCCCGAAGCAGCACGACTTCTTCTTCAAGAGA
GAAGAAGTCGTGCTGCTTCTTTTTGGAAAAGCTTGGTACCGAGCTCGGATCCACTAGTCCAGTGTGGTGG
AATTCGCGGCCGCACTCGAGATATCTAGACCCAGCTTTCTTGTACAAAGTGGTTGATATCCAGCACAGTG
GCGGCCGCTCGAGTCTAGCCCTTCCAGTCCCCCCTTTTCTTTTAAAAAGTGGCTAAGATCTACAGCTGCC
TTGTAAGTCATTGGTCTTAAAGGTACCATTTAAATCTCGTAGCACGTGTCAGTCCTGCTCCTCGGCCACG
AAGTGCACGCAGTTGCCGGCCGGGTCGCGCAGGGCGAACTCCCGCCCCCACGGCTGCTCGCCGATCTCGG
TCATGGCCGGCCCGGAGGCGTCCCGGAAGTTCGTGGACACGACCTCCGACCACTCGGCGTACAGCTCGTC
CAGGCCGCGCACCCACACCCAGGCCAGGGTGTTGTCCGGCACCACCTGGTCCTGGACCGCGCTGATGAAC
AGGGTCACGTCGTCCCGGACCACACCGGCGAAGTCGTCCTCCACGAAGTCCCGGGAGAACCCGAGCCGGT
CGGTCCAGAACTCGACCGCTCCGGCGACGTCGCGCGCGGTGAGCACCGGAACGGCACTGGTCAACTTGGC
CATGGTTTAGTTCCTCACCTTGTCGTATTATACTATGCCGATATACTATGCCGATGATTAATTGTCAACA
GGGGGAGCTTTT
